>Addgene plasmid #206437 | pAc5.1-mEGFP-CAF1 isoform A (HK50) | addgene full sequence | sequence record 407102 | Addgene NGS Result
AAAAAATCATGAATGGCATCAACTCTGAATCAAATCTTTGCAGATGCACCTACTTCTCATTTCCACTGTC
ACATCATTTTTCCAGATCTCGCTGCCTGTTATGTGGCCCACAAACCAAGACACGTTTTATGGCCATTAAA
GCTGGCTGATCGTCGCCAAACACCAAATACATAATGAATATGTACACATTCGAGAAAGAAGCGATCAAAG
AAGCGTCTTCGGGCGGAGTAGGAGAATGCGGAGGAGAAGGAGAACGAGCTGATCTAGTATCTCTCCACAA
TCCAATGCCAACTGACCAACTGGCCATATTCGGAGCAATTTGAAGCCAATTTCCATCGCCTGGCGATCGC
TCCATTCTTGGCTATATGTTTTTCACCGTTACCCGGGGCCATTTTCAAAGACTCGTCGGCAAGATAAGAT
TGTGTCACTCGCTGTCTCTCTTCATTTGTCGAAGAATGCTGAGGAATTTCGCGATGACGTCGGCGAGTAT
TTTGAAGAATGAGAATAATTTGTATTTATACGAAAATCAGTTAGTGGAATTTTCTACAAAAACATGTTAT
CTATAGATAATTTTGTTGCAAAATATGTTGACTATGACAAAGATTGTATGTATATACCTTTAATGTATTC
TAATTTTCTTATGTATTTATAATGGCAATGATGATACTGATGATATTTTAAGATGATGCCAGACCAAAAG
GCTTGAATTTCTGCGTCTTTTGCCGAACGCAGTGCATGTGCAATTGTTGTTTTTTGGAATATTCAATTTT
CGGACTGTCCGCTTTGATTTCAGTTTCTTGGCTTATTCAAAAAGCAAAGTAAAGCCAAAAAAGCGAGATG
GCAATACCAAATGCGGCAAAACGGTAGTGGAAGGAAAGGGGTGCGGGGCAGCGGAAGGAAGGGTGGGGCG
GGGCGTGGCGGGGTCTGTGGCTGGGCGCGACGTCACCGACGTTGGAGCCACTCCTTTGACCATGTGTGCG
TGTGTGTATTATTCGTGTCTCGCCACTCGCCGGTTGTTTTTTTCTTTTTATGCTGCGCTCTCTCTAGCGC
CATCTCGCTTACGCATGCTCAACGCACCGCATGTTGCCGTTTCCTTTTATGCGTCATTTTGGCTCGAAAT
AGGCAATTATTTAAACAAAGATTAGTCAACGAAAACGCTAAAATAAATAAGTCTACAATATGGTTACTTA
TTGCCATGTGTGTGCAGCCAACGATAGCAACAAAAGCAACAACACAGGTGGCTTTCCCTCTTTCACTTTT
TGTTTGCAAGCCGCGTGCGAGCAAGACGGCACGACCGGCAAACGCAATTACGCTGACAAAGAGCAGACGA
AGTTTTGGCGAAAAACATCAAGGCGCCTGATACGAATGCATTTGCAATAACAATTGCGATATTTAATATT
GTTTATGAAGCTGTTTGACTTCAAAACACACAAAAAAAAAAATAAAACAAATTATTTGAAAGAGAATTAG
GAATCGGACGCTTATCGTTAGGGTAACAACAAGAAATGCTTACTGAGTCACAGCCTCTGGAAAACTGCCG
CAAGCCAGAGAGAGAGAGAAAAAGAGGGAGAGCAGCTTAGACCGCATGTGCTTGTGTGTGAGGCGTCTCT
CTCTTCGTCTCTGTTGCGCAAACGCATAGACTGCACTGAAAAAATCGATTACCTATTTTTTATGAATGAA
TATTTGCACTATTACTATTCAAAACTATTAAGATAGCAATCACATTCAATAGCCAAATACTATACCACCT
GAGCGATGCAACGAAATGATCAATTTGAGCAAAAATGCTGCATATTTAGGACGGCATCATTATAGAAATG
CTTCTTGCTGTGTACTTTTCTCTCGTCTGGCAGCTGTTTCGCCGTTATTGTTAAAACCGGCTTAAGTTAG
GTGTGTTTTCTACGACTAGTGAATGCCCTACTAGAAGATGTGTGTTGCACAAAATGTCCCTGGAATAACC
AATTTGAAGTGCAGATAGCAGTAAACGTAAGCTAATATGAATATTATTTAACTGTAATGTTTTAATATCG
CTGGACATTACTAATAAACCCACTATAAACACATGTACATATGTATGTTTTGGCATACAATGAGTAGTTG
GGGAAAAAATGTGTAAAAGCACCGTGACCATCACAGCATAAAGATAACCAGCTGAAGTATCGAATATGAG
TAACCCCCAAATTGAATCACATGCCGCAACTGATAGGACCCATGGAAGTACACTCTTCATGGCGATATAC
AAGACACACACAAGCACGAACACCCAGTTGCGGAGGAAATTCTCCGTAAATGAAAACCCAATCGGCGAAC
AATTCATACCCATATATGGTAAAAGTTTTGAACGCGACTTGAGAGCGGAGAGCATTGCGGCTGATAAGGT
TTTAGCGCTAAGCGGGCTTTATAAAACGGGCTGCGGGACCAGTTTTCATATCACTACCGTTTGAGTTCTT
GTGCTGTGTGGATACTCCTCCCGACACAAAGCCGCTCCATCAGCCAGCAGTCGTCTAATCCAGAGACCCC
GGATCGGGGTACCATCATGGTGAGCAAGGGCGAGGAGCTGTTCACCGGGGTGGTGCCCATCCTGGTCGAG
CTGGACGGCGACGTAAACGGCCACAAGTTCAGCGTGTCCGGCGAGGGCGAGGGCGATGCCACCTACGGCA
AGCTGACCCTGAAGTTCATCTGCACCACCGGCAAGCTGCCCGTGCCCTGGCCCACCCTCGTGACCACCCT
GACCTACGGCGTGCAGTGCTTCAGCCGCTACCCCGACCACATGAAGCAGCACGACTTCTTCAAGTCCGCC
ATGCCCGAAGGCTACGTCCAGGAGCGCACCATCTTCTTCAAGGACGACGGCAACTACAAGACCCGCGCCG
AGGTGAAGTTCGAGGGCGACACCCTGGTGAACCGCATCGAGCTGAAGGGCATCGACTTCAAGGAGGACGG
CAACATCCTGGGGCACAAGCTGGAGTACAACTACAACAGCCACAACGTCTATATCATGGCCGACAAGCAG
AAGAACGGCATCAAGGTGAACTTCAAGATCCGCCACAACATCGAGGACGGCAGCGTGCAGCTCGCCGACC
ACTACCAGCAGAACACCCCCATCGGCGACGGCCCCGTGCTGCTGCCCGACAACCACTACCTGAGCACCCA
GTCCAAGCTGAGCAAAGACCCCAACGAGAAGCGCGATCACATGGTCCTGCTGGAGTTCGTGACCGCCGCC
GGGATCACTCTCGGCATGGACGAGCTGTACAAGCCAAGCTTGAATTCTGCAGATATGAAATGGACAATGC
CCTCGGCCATCAGTGGCGCGCCACATGCCCACATACCCAGCAACGAGGAGTGCGGCATCCGCGATGTGTG
GAAGCAAAACCTGGAGGAGGAGTTCCGCACCATACGGAAAGTGGTGCAGAAGTACCACTATGTGGCCATG
GACACCGAGTTTCCAGGCGTGGTAGCACGTCCAGTCGGCGAGTTCCGCTCCACGGCGGACTATCATTACC
AGCTGCTGCGCTGTAATGTCGATCTGCTGCGGATTATCCAATTGGGCCTTACCTTCATGGACGACGATGG
AAAGACACCACCCGGCTACTCCACCTGGCAGTTCAACTTCAAGTTTAACCTGAGCGAGGACATGTATGCG
CAGGACTCGATCGATCTGCTGCAGAACTCCGGAATTCAGTTCAAGAAGCACGAGGAGGATGGCATCGATC
CCATCGACTTCGCCGAACTGCTGATGAGCTCTGGCATCGTGCTGGTGGAAAACATCAAGTGGCTGTGCTT
CCACTCCGGCTACGATTTTGGCTACCTTCTAAAGCTGCTCACCGATCAGAACCTGCCCCCGGACGAATCT
GAATTTTTCGATCTGCTGCACATCTACTTTCCCAACATCTTCGACATCAAGTATCTGATGAAGTCGTGCA
AGAACCTGAAAGGCGGCCTGCAGGAGGTTGCCGATCAGCTGGAACTGCGGCGCGTGGGCCCCCAGCATCA
GGCCGGCTCGGATGCTCTGCTGACGGGCATGGCCTTCTTCAAAATGCGTGAGATGTTCTTCGAGGACAAC
ATCGACCATGCGAAGTACTCCGGACACCTGTACGGCCTGGGTACCTCCTTCATCGTCAATGGCACCAACT
TCCACGACAGCAACGGTGAGACGAACAGCGCTTCAATCCAGCACAGTGGCGGCCGCTCGAGTCTAGAGGG
CCCGCGGTTCGAAGGTAAGCCTATCCCTAACCCTCTCCTCGGTCTCGATTCTACGCGTACCGGTCATCAT
CACCATCACCATTGAGTTTAAACCCGCTGATCAGCCTCGACTGTGCCTTCTAAGGCCTGAGCTCGCTGAT
CAGCCTCGATCGAGGATCCAGACATGATAAGATACATTGATGAGTTTGGACAAACCACAACTAGAATGCA
GTGAAAAAAATGCTTTATTTGTGAAATTTGTGATGCTATTGCTTTATTTGTAACCATTATAAGCTGCAAT
AAACAAGTTAACAACAACAATTGCATTCATTTTATGTTTCAGGTTCAGGGGGAGGTGTGGGAGGTTTTTT
AAAGCAAGTAAAACCTCTACAAATGTGGTATGGCTGATTATGATCAGTCGACCGATGCCCTTGAGAGCCT
TCAACCCAGTCAGCTCCTTCCGGTGGGCGCGGGGCATGACTATCGTCGCCGCACTTATGACTGTCTTCTT
TATCATGCAACTCGTAGGACAGGTGCCGGCAGCGCTCTGGGTCATTTTCGGCGAGGACCGCTTTCGCTGG
AGCGCGACGATGATCGGCCTGTCGCTTGCGGTATTCGGAATCTTGCACGCCCTCGCTCAAGCCTTCGTCA
CTGGTCCCGCCACCAAACGTTTCGGCGAGAAGCAGGCCATTATCGCCGGCATGGCGGCCGACGCGCTGGG
CTACGTCTTGCTGGCGTTCGCGACGCGAGGCTGGATGGCCTTCCCCATTATGATTCTTCTCGCTTCCGGC
GGCATCGGGATGCCCGCGTTGCAGGCCATGCTGTCCAGGCAGGTAGATGACGACCATCAGGGACAGCTTC
AAGGCCAGCAAAAGGCCAGGAACCGTAAAAAGGCCGCGTTGCTGGCGTTTTTCCATAGGCTCCGCCCCCC
TGACGAGCATCACAAAAATCGACGCTCAAGTCAGAGGTGGCGAAACCCGACAGGACTATAAAGATACCAG
GCGTTTCCCCCTGGAAGCTCCCTCGTGCGCTCTCCTGTTCCGACCCTGCCGCTTACCGGATACCTGTCCG
CCTTTCTCCCTTCGGGAAGCGTGGCGCTTTCTCATAGCTCACGCTGTAGGTATCTCAGTTCGGTGTAGGT
CGTTCGCTCCAAGCTGGGCTGTGTGCACGAACCCCCCGTTCAGCCCGACCGCTGCGCCTTATCCGGTAAC
TATCGTCTTGAGTCCAACCCGGTAAGACACGACTTATCGCCACTGGCAGCAGCCACTGGTAACAGGATTA
GCAGAGCGAGGTATGTAGGCGGTGCTACAGAGTTCTTGAAGTGGTGGCCTAACTACGGCTACACTAGAAG
GACAGTATTTGGTATCTGCGCTCTGCTGAAGCCAGTTACCTTCGGAAAAAGAGTTGGTAGCTCTTGATCC
GGCAAACAAACCACCGCTGGTAGCGGTGGTTTTTTTGTTTGCAAGCAGCAGATTACGCGCAGAAAAAAAG
GATCTCAAGAAGATCCTTTGATCTTTTCTACGGGGTCTGACGCTCAGTGGAACGAAAACTCACGTTAAGG
GATTTTGGTCATGAGATTATCAAAAAGGATCTTCACCTAGATCCTTTTAAATTAAAAATGAAGTTTTAAA
TCAATCTAAAGTATATATGAGTAAACTTGGTCTGACAGTTACCAATGCTTAATCAGTGAGGCACCTATCT
CAGCGATCTGTCTATTTCGTTCATCCATAGTTGCCTGACTCCCCGTCGTGTAGATAACTACGATACGGGA
GGGCTTACCATCTGGCCCCAGTGCTGCAATGATACCGCGAGACCCACGCTCACCGGCTCCAGATTTATCA
GCAATAAACCAGCCAGCCGGAAGGGCCGAGCGCAGAAGTGGTCCTGCAACTTTATCCGCCTCCATCCAGT
CTATTAATTGTTGCCGGGAAGCTAGAGTAAGTAGTTCGCCAGTTAATAGTTTGCGCAACGTTGTTGCCAT
TGCTGCAGGCATCGTGGTGTCACGCTCGTCGTTTGGTATGGCTTCATTCAGCTCCGGTTCCCAACGATCA
AGGCGAGTTACATGATCCCCCATGTTGTGCAAAAAAGCGGTTAGCTCCTTCGGTCCTCCGATCGTTGTCA
GAAGTAAGTTGGCCGCAGTGTTATCACTCATGGTTATGGCAGCACTGCATAATTCTCTTACTGTCATGCC
ATCCGTAAGATGCTTTTCTGTGACTGGTGAGTACTCAACCAAGTCATTCTGAGAATAGTGTATGCGGCGA
CCGAGTTGCTCTTGCCCGGCGTCAACACGGGATAATACCGCGCCACATAGCAGAACTTTAAAAGTGCTCA
TCATTGGAAAACGTTCTTCGGGGCGAAAACTCTCAAGGATCTTACCGCTGTTGAGATCCAGTTCGATGTA
ACCCACTCGTGCACCCAACTGATCTTCAGCATCTTTTACTTTCACCAGCGTTTCTGGGTGAGCAAAAACA
GGAAGGCAAAATGCCGCAAAAAAGGGAATAAGGGCGACACGGAAATGTTGAATACTCATACTCTTCCTTT
TTCAATATTATTGAAGCATTTATCAGGGTTATTGTCTCATGAGCGGATACATATTTGAATGTATTTAGAA
AAATAAACAAATAGGGGTTCCGCGCACATTTCCCCGAAAAGTGCCACCTGACGTCTAAGAAACCATTATT
ATCATGACATTAACCTATAAAAATAGGCGTATCACGAGGCCCTTTCGTCTTCAAGAATTAATTCTATATT
CTAAAAACACAAATGATACTTCTAAA
Features (pLannotate 1.2.2; 10 found; start..end, strand, type, name):
      8..2517    +  promoter       Ac5 promoter: Drosophila melanogaster actin 5C promoter
   2537..3253    +  CDS            mEGFP: mEGFP is a basic (constitutively fluorescent) green fluorescent protein published in 2002, derived from Aequorea victoria. It has moderate acid sensitivity.
   3353..4126    +  CDS            CNOT7 (fragment): CNOT7_HUMAN - Also known as CAF1. Experimental evidence at protein level: Swiss-Prot protein existence level 1. Has 3'-5' poly(A) exoribonuclease activity for synthetic poly(A) RNA substrate. Its function seems to be partially redundant with that of CNOT8. Catalytic component of the CCR4-NOT complex which is one of the major cellular mRNA deadenylases and is linked to various cellular processes including bulk mRNA degradation, miRNA-mediated repression, translational repression during translational initiation and general transcription regulation. During miRNA-mediated repression the complex se
   4214..4255    +  CDS            V5 tag: epitope tag from simian virus 5
   4355..4489    -  polyA_signal   SV40 poly(A) signal: SV40 polyadenylation signal
   4512..4596    -  CDS            large T antigen (fragment): large T antigen from SV40 (simian virus 40)
   4597..5044    +  CDS            TcR (fragment): tetracycline efflux protein; tet; confers resistance to tetracycline
   5090..5678    -  rep_origin     ori: high-copy-number ColE1/pMB1/pBR322/pUC origin of replication
   5849..6709    -  CDS            AmpR: β-lactamase; bla; confers resistance to ampicillin, carbenicillin, and related antibiotics
   6710..6814    -  promoter       AmpR promoter: bla
