[The description below was written by a language model from this plasmid's Addgene catalogue record and pLannotate feature annotations shown in this document.]
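Description:
pAc5.1-mEGFP-CAF1 isoform A (HK50) is an insect expression plasmid of about 7 kb, built on a pAc5.1-derived backbone that already carries an mEGFP coding sequence. It is meant for transfection into Drosophila Schneider cells. In bacteria it is maintained as a high-copy plasmid through a ColE1/pUC-type origin and selected with ampicillin via the β-lactamase gene and its own promoter. No marker for selection in insect cells appears in the record. Short fragments annotated as tetracycline resistance and SV40 large T antigen appear to be non-functional backbone remnants.

The payload is a single expression cassette driven by the strong, constitutive Drosophila actin 5C (Ac5) promoter. Monomeric EGFP is placed at the N terminus of isoform A of Drosophila melanogaster CAF1 (the Pop2 gene, the fly counterpart of CNOT7). This protein is a catalytic deadenylase subunit of the CCR4-NOT complex, which shortens mRNA poly(A) tails. The automated annotation labels this region as a fragment of human CNOT7, which most likely reflects homology-based matching, since the catalogue entry gives the insert as the fly gene. An SV40 polyadenylation signal lies downstream of the cassette, although it is annotated on the opposite strand. A V5 epitope tag from the backbone lies downstream of the insert, but the record lists only mEGFP as a tag and does not say whether V5 is translated in frame with CAF1.

The stated purpose is to express fluorescent CAF1 in Schneider cells for imaging. The associated publication describes a colocalization-based assay for identifying and characterizing direct protein-protein interactions, in which fluorescently tagged proteins like this one are visualised in cells.
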