Addgene plasmid #206437: pAc5.1-mEGFP-CAF1 isoform A (HK50)
Purpose: CAF1 expression in Schneider cells for imaging
Depositing lab: Mandy Jeske. Depositing organization: Universitaet Heidelberg. Publication: ReLo is a simple and rapid colocalization assay to identify and characterize direct protein-protein interactions. Salgania HK, Metz J, Jeske M. Nat Commun. 2024 Apr 3;15(1):2875. doi: 10.1038/s41467-024-47233-4. PubMed 38570497.
Backbone
  Vector backbone: T6-pAc5.1 mEGFP-EcoRV
  Vector type: Insect Expression
Growth in bacteria
  Bacterial resistance: Ampicillin, 100 μg/mL
  Growth temperature: 37°C
  Growth strain: DH5alpha
  Copy number: High Copy
Gene/Insert
  Gene/Insert name: CAF1
  Species: D. melanogaster (fly)
  Entrez Gene: Pop2 (a.k.a. Dmel_CG5684, CAF1, CG5684, CNOT7, Caf1, Dmel\CG5684, POP2, pop2)
  Tag / fusion protein: mEGFP (N terminal on insert)
  Cloning method: Restriction Enzyme; 5′ cloning site Unknown (unknown if destroyed)
Terms and licenses: Academic/Nonprofit Terms; Industry Terms: Not Available to Industry
Depositor comments: Please visit https://www.biorxiv.org/content/10.1101/2022.03.04.482790v2 for bioRxiv preprint.
How to cite: pAc5.1-mEGFP-CAF1 isoform A (HK50) was a gift from Mandy Jeske (Addgene plasmid # 206437 ; http://n2t.net/addgene:206437 ; RRID:Addgene_206437)
