>Addgene plasmid #206437 | pAc5.1-mEGFP-CAF1 isoform A (HK50) | depositor partial sequence | sequence record 401692 | Dm Caf1 isoA
ATGAAATGGACAATGCCCTCGGCCATCAGTGGCGCGCCACATGCCCACATACCCAGCAACGAGGAGTGCG
GCATCCGCGATGTGTGGAAGCAAAACCTGGAGGAGGAGTTCCGCACCATACGGAAAGTGGTGCAGAAGTA
CCACTATGTGGCCATGGACACCGAGTTTCCAGGCGTGGTAGCACGTCCAGTCGGCGAGTTCCGCTCCACG
GCGGACTATCATTACCAGCTGCTGCGCTGTAATGTCGATCTGCTGCGGATTATCCAATTGGGCCTTACCT
TCATGGACGACGATGGAAAGACACCACCCGGCTACTCCACCTGGCAGTTCAACTTCAAGTTTAACCTGAG
CGAGGACATGTATGCGCAGGACTCGATCGATCTGCTGCAGAACTCCGGAATTCAGTTCAAGAAGCACGAG
GAGGATGGCATCGATCCCATCGACTTCGCCGAACTGCTGATGAGCTCTGGCATCGTGCTGGTGGAAAACA
TCAAGTGGCTGTGCTTCCACTCCGGCTACGATTTTGGCTACCTTCTAAAGCTGCTCACCGATCAGAACCT
GCCCCCGGACGAATCTGAATTTTTCGATCTGCTGCACATCTACTTTCCCAACATCTTCGACATCAAGTAT
CTGATGAAGTCGTGCAAGAACCTGAAAGGCGGCCTGCAGGAGGTTGCCGATCAGCTGGAACTGCGGCGCG
TGGGCCCCCAGCATCAGGCCGGCTCGGATGCTCTGCTGACGGGCATGGCCTTCTTCAAAATGCGTGAGAT
GTTCTTCGAGGACAACATCGACCATGCGAAGTACTCCGGACACCTGTACGGCCTGGGTACCTCCTTCATC
GTCAATGGCACCAACTTCCACGACAGCAACGGTGAGACGAACAGCGCTTCA
